Addgene plasmid #195395: FLAG-Ex1-17-deltaP2-PTPN22
Purpose: Mammalian expression of a human PTPN22 mutant (exon 1-17 without the P2 domain) with FLAG tag
Depositing lab: Patrick Concannon. Depositing organization: University of Florida.
Backbone
  Vector backbone: pCMV-Tag2
  Vector type: Mammalian Expression
Growth in bacteria
  Bacterial resistance: Kanamycin, 50 μg/mL
  Growth temperature: 37°C
  Growth strain: DH5alpha
  Copy number: Unknown
Gene/Insert
  Gene/Insert name: PTPN22
  Species: H. sapiens (human)
  Mutation: PTPN22 mutant containing exon 1 to 17 and lacking the P2 proline-rich domain
  Entrez Gene: PTPN22 (a.k.a. LYP, LYP1, LYP2, PEP, PTPN22.5, PTPN22.6, PTPN8)
  Tag / fusion protein: FLAG (N terminal on backbone)
  Cloning method: Restriction Enzyme; 5′ cloning site unknown (unknown if destroyed); 3′ cloning site unknown (unknown if destroyed)
Terms and licenses: Academic/Nonprofit Terms; Industry Terms: Not Available to Industry
How to cite: FLAG-Ex1-17-deltaP2-PTPN22 was a gift from Patrick Concannon (Addgene plasmid # 195395 ; http://n2t.net/addgene:195395 ; RRID:Addgene_195395)
