[The description below was written by a language model from this plasmid's Addgene catalogue record and pLannotate feature annotations shown in this document.]
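Description:
FLAG-Ex1-17-deltaP2-PTPN22 is a mammalian expression plasmid of about 6.4 kb built on the pCMV-Tag2 backbone. It produces an N-terminally FLAG-tagged mutant of human PTPN22 (also known as LYP), the protein tyrosine phosphatase that acts as a negative regulator of T-cell receptor signalling by dephosphorylating kinases such as LCK and ZAP70. The insert comprises exons 1 to 17 and lacks the P2 proline-rich domain. The feature table accordingly annotates the roughly 2.1 kb coding region as a fragment of the full-length protein. Transcription is driven by the human cytomegalovirus immediate early enhancer and promoter. A short FLAG-matching segment supplied by the backbone lies just upstream of the PTPN22 sequence, and an SV40 polyadenylation signal terminates the transcript. T3 and T7 phage promoters and remnants of a pBluescript-type multiple cloning site flank the insert; the restriction sites used for cloning are not recorded.

The plasmid replicates in E. coli from a high-copy ColE1/pUC-type origin and also carries an f1 origin for single-stranded DNA production. Selection relies on a single NeoR/KanR (aminoglycoside phosphotransferase) gene placed behind both a bacterial bla promoter and the SV40 enhancer/early promoter, and followed by the HSV TK polyadenylation signal. This arrangement gives kanamycin resistance in bacteria and can give G418 resistance in transfected mammalian cells. Small annotated fragments of lacZα, SV40 T antigen sequences, ble and bGH poly(A) appear to be backbone remnants rather than functional elements.

The stated purpose is mammalian expression of this deletion mutant. The FLAG epitope allows detection or immunoprecipitation of the protein, which would suit domain-mapping comparisons with other PTPN22 forms, although the record does not describe specific experiments.
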