Features (pLannotate 1.2.2; 20 found; start..end, strand, type, name):
     73..376     +  enhancer       CMV enhancer: human cytomegalovirus immediate early enhancer
    377..580     +  promoter       CMV promoter: human cytomegalovirus (CMV) immediate early promoter
    626..644     +  promoter       T3 promoter: promoter for bacteriophage T3 RNA polymerase
    657..680     +  misc_feature   MCS (fragment): pBluescript multiple cloning site
    688..712     +  CDS            3xFLAG (fragment): three tandem FLAG® epitope tags
    727..2835    +  CDS            PTPN22 (fragment) (sequence partly withheld): PTN22_HUMAN - Also known as PTPN8. Experimental evidence at protein level: Swiss-Prot protein existence level 1. Acts as negative regulator of T-cell receptor (TCR) signaling by direct dephosphorylation of the Src family kinases LCK and FYN, ITAMs of the TCRz/CD3 complex, as well as ZAP70, VAV, VCP and other key signaling molecules (PubMed:16461343, PubMed:18056643). Associates with and probably dephosphorylates CBL. Dephosphorylates LCK at its activating 'Tyr-394' residue (PubMed:21719704). Dephosphorylates ZAP70 at its activating 'Tyr-493' residue (PubMed:16461343). Dephosphorylates the immu
   2839..2859    +  misc_feature   MCS (fragment): pBluescript multiple cloning site
   2899..2917    -  promoter       T7 promoter: promoter for bacteriophage T7 RNA polymerase
   2927..2966    +  CDS            lacZα (fragment): LacZα fragment of β-galactosidase; lacZ fragment
   2976..3031    +  intron         small t intron (fragment): SV40 (simian virus 40) small t antigen intron
   3031..3168    +  CDS            large T antigen (fragment): large T antigen from SV40 (simian virus 40)
   3191..3312    +  polyA_signal   SV40 poly(A) signal: SV40 polyadenylation signal
   3319..3774    -  rep_origin     f1 ori (sequence partly withheld): f1 bacteriophage origin of replication; arrow indicates direction of (+) strand synthesis
   3801..3903    +  promoter       AmpR promoter: bla
   3907..4264    +  promoter       SV40 promoter: SV40 enhancer and early promoter
   4299..5093    +  CDS            NeoR/KanR: aminoglycoside phosphotransferase from Tn5; aph(3')-II (or nptII); confers resistance to neomycin, kanamycin, and G418 (Geneticin®)
   5114..5266    +  CDS            ble (fragment): BLE_KLEPN - Experimental evidence at protein level: Swiss-Prot protein existence level 1. Binding protein with a strong affinity to the bleomycin family of antibiotics. Binds to CL990; an antimitotic-antibiotic compound. From Klebsiella pneumoniae.
   5325..5372    +  polyA_signal   HSV TK poly(A) signal: herpes simplex virus thymidine kinase polyadenylation signal (Cole and Stacy, 1985)
   5463..5479    -  polyA_signal   bGH poly(A) signal (fragment): bovine growth hormone polyadenylation signal
   5701..6289    +  rep_origin     ori: high-copy-number ColE1/pMB1/pBR322/pUC origin of replication
>Addgene plasmid #195395 | FLAG-Ex1-17-deltaP2-PTPN22 | addgene full sequence | sequence record 387201 | Addgene NGS Result
ACCGCCATGCATTAGTTATTAATAGTAATCAATTACGGGGTCATTAGTTCATAGCCCATATATGGAGTTC
CGCGTTACATAACTTACGGTAAATGGCCCGCCTGGCTGACCGCCCAACGACCCCCGCCCATTGACGTCAA
TAATGACGTATGTTCCCATAGTAACGCCAATAGGGACTTTCCATTGACGTCAATGGGTGGAGTATTTACG
GTAAACTGCCCACTTGGCAGTACATCAAGTGTATCATATGCCAAGTACGCCCCCTATTGACGTCAATGAC
GGTAAATGGCCCGCCTGGCATTATGCCCAGTACATGACCTTATGGGACTTTCCTACTTGGCAGTACATCT
ACGTATTAGTCATCGCTATTACCATGGTGATGCGGTTTTGGCAGTACATCAATGGGCGTGGATAGCGGTT
TGACTCACGGGGATTTCCAAGTCTCCACCCCATTGACGTCAATGGGAGTTTGTTTTGGCACCAAAATCAA
CGGGACTTTCCAAAATGTCGTAACAACTCCGCCCCATTGACGCAAATGGGCGGTAGGCGTGTACGGTGGG
AGGTCTATATAAGCAGAGCTGGTTTAGTGAACCGTCAGATCCGCTAGCGATTACGCCAAGCTCGAAATTA
ACCCTCACTAAAGGGAACAAAAGCTGGAGCTCCACCGCGGTGGCGGCCGCCACCATGGATTACAAGGATG
ACGACGATAAGAGCCCGGGCGGA
[903 nt withheld, positions 724-1626]
CATTCTGGAACAGAGAGTCAAGCAAAGCATTGTATTCCTGAGAAAAATCACACTCTCCAAGCAGACTCTT
ATTCTCCTAATTTACCAAAAAGTACCACAAAAGCAGCAAAAATGATGAACCAACAAAGGACAAAAATGGA
AATCAAAGAATCTTCTTCCTTTGACTTTAGGACTTCTGAAATAAGTGCAAAAGAAGAGCTAGTTTTGCAC
CCTGCTAAATCAAGCACTTCTTTTGACTTTCTGGAGCTAAATTACAGTTTTGACAAAAATGCTGACACAA
CCATGAAATGGCAGACAAAGGCATTTCCAATAGTTGGGGAGCCTCTTCAGAAGCATCAAAGTTTGGATTT
GGGCTCTCTTTTGTTTGAGGGATGTTCTAATTCTAAACCTGTAAATGCAGCAGGAAGATATTTTAATTCA
AAGGTGCCAATAACACGGACCAAATCAACTCCTTTTGAATTGATACAGCAGAGAGAAACCAAGGAGGTGG
ACAGCAAGGAAAACTTTTCTTATTTGGAATCTCAACCACATGATTCTTGTTTTGTAGAGATGCAGGCTCA
AAAAGTAATGCATGTTTCTTCAGCAGAACTGAATTATTCACTGCCATATGACTCTAAACACCAAATACGT
AATGCCTCTAATGTAAAGCACCATGACTCTAGTGCTCTTGGTGTATATTCTTACATACCTTTAGTGGAAA
ATCCTTATTTTTCATCATGGCCTCCAAGTGGTACCAGTTCTAAGATGTCTCTTGATTTACCTGAGAAGCA
AGATGGAACTGTTTTTCCTTCTTCTCTGTTGCCAACATCCTCTACATCCCTCTTCTCTTATTACAATTCA
CATGATTCTTTATCACTGAATTCTCCAACCAATATTTCCTCACTATTGAACCAGGAGTCAGCTGTACTAG
CAACTGCTCCAAGGATAGATGATGAAATCCCCCCTCCACTTCCTGTACGGACACCTGAATCATTTATTGT
GGTTGAGGAAGCTGGAGAATTCTCACCAAATGTTCCCAAATCCTTATCCTCAGCTGTGAAGGTAAAAATT
GGAACATCACTGGAATGGGGTGGAACATCTGAACCAAAGAAATTTGATGACTCTGTGATACTTAGACCAA
GCAAGAGTGTAAAACTCCGAAGTCCTAAATCAGAACTACATCAAGATCGTTCTTCTACTCTAGAGTCCTT
CTTTCTTGCCGATGAAGATTAGCTCGAGGGGGGGCCCGGTACCTTAATTAATTAAGGTACCAGGTAAGTG
TACCCAATTCGCCCTATAGTGAGTCGTATTACAATTCACTCGATCGCCCTTCCCAACAGTTGCGCAGCCT
GAATGGCGAATGGAGATCCAATTTTTAAGTGTATAATGTGTTAAACTACTGATTCTAATTGTTTGTGTAT
TTTAGATTCACAGTCCCAAGGCTCATTTCAGGCCCCTCAGTCCTCACAGTCTGTTCATGATCATAATCAG
CCATACCACATTTGTAGAGGTTTTACTTGCTTTAAAAAACCTCCCACACCTCCCCCTGAACCTGAAACAT
AAAATGAATGCAATTGTTGTTGTTAACTTGTTTATTGCAGCTTATAATGGTTACAAATAAAGCAATAGCA
TCACAAATTTCACAAATAAAGCATTTTTTTCACTGCATTCTAGTTGTGGTTTGTCCAAACTCATCAATGT
ATCTTAACGCGTAAATTGTAAGCGTTAATATTTTGTTAAAATTCGCGTTAAATTTTTGTTAAATCAGCTC
ATTTTTTAACCAATAGGCCGAAATCGGCAAAATCCCTTATAAATCAAAAGAATAGACCGAGATAGGGT
[37 nt withheld, positions 3445-3481]
AAAGAACGTGGACTCCAACGTCAAAGG
[34 nt withheld, positions 3509-3542]
TGTGAACCATCACCCT
[91 nt withheld, positions 3559-3649]
G
[124 nt withheld, positions 3651-3774]
CAGGTGGCACTTTTCGGGGAAATGTGCGCGGAACCCCTATTTGTTTATTTTTCTAAATACATTCAAATAT
GTATCCGCTCATGAGACAATAACCCTGATAAATGCTTCAATAATATTGAAAAAGGAAGAATCCTGAGGCG
GAAAGAACCAGCTGTGGAATGTGTGTCAGTTAGGGTGTGGAAAGTCCCCAGGCTCCCCAGCAGGCAGAAG
TATGCAAAGCATGCATCTCAATTAGTCAGCAACCAGGTGTGGAAAGTCCCCAGGCTCCCCAGCAGGCAGA
AGTATGCAAAGCATGCATCTCAATTAGTCAGCAACCATAGTCCCGCCCCTAACTCCGCCCATCCCGCCCC
TAACTCCGCCCAGTTCCGCCCATTCTCCGCCCCATGGCTGACTAATTTTTTTTATTTATGCAGAGGCCGA
GGCCGCCTCGGCCTCTGAGCTATTCCAGAAGTAGTGAGGAGGCTTTTTTGGAGGCCTAGGCTTTTGCAAA
GATCGATCAAGAGACAGGATGAGGATCGTTTCGCATGATTGAACAAGATGGATTGCACGCAGGTTCTCCG
GCCGCTTGGGTGGAGAGGCTATTCGGCTATGACTGGGCACAACAGACAATCGGCTGCTCTGATGCCGCCG
TGTTCCGGCTGTCAGCGCAGGGGCGCCCGGTTCTTTTTGTCAAGACCGACCTGTCCGGTGCCCTGAATGA
ACTGCAAGACGAGGCAGCGCGGCTATCGTGGCTGGCCACGACGGGCGTTCCTTGCGCAGCTGTGCTCGAC
GTTGTCACTGAAGCGGGAAGGGACTGGCTGCTATTGGGCGAAGTGCCGGGGCAGGATCTCCTGTCATCTC
ACCTTGCTCCTGCCGAGAAAGTATCCATCATGGCTGATGCAATGCGGCGGCTGCATACGCTTGATCCGGC
TACCTGCCCATTCGACCACCAAGCGAAACATCGCATCGAGCGAGCACGTACTCGGATGGAAGCCGGTCTT
GTCGATCAGGATGATCTGGACGAAGAACATCAGGGGCTCGCGCCAGCCGAACTGTTCGCCAGGCTCAAGG
CGAGCATGCCCGACGGCGAGGATCTCGTCGTGACCCATGGCGATGCCTGCTTGCCGAATATCATGGTGGA
AAATGGCCGCTTTTCTGGATTCATCGACTGTGGCCGGCTGGGTGTGGCGGACCGCTATCAGGACATAGCG
TTGGCTACCCGTGATATTGCTGAAGAACTTGGCGGCGAATGGGCTGACCGCTTCCTCGTGCTTTACGGTA
TCGCCGCTCCCGATTCGCAGCGCATCGCCTTCTATCGCCTTCTTGACGAGTTCTTCTGAGCGGGACTCTG
GGGTTCGAAATGACCGACCAAGCGACGCCCAACCTGCCATCACGAGATTTCGATTCCACCGCCGCCTTCT
ATGAAAGGTTGGGCTTCGGAATCGTTTTCCGGGACGCCGGCTGGATGATCCTCCAGCGCGGGGATCTCAT
GCTGGAGTTCTTCGCCCACCCTAGGGGGAGGCTAACTGAAACACGGAAGGAGACAATACCGGAAGGAACC
CGCGCTATGACGGCAATAAAAAGACAGAATAAAACGCACGGTGTTGGGTCGTTTGTTCATAAACGCGGGG
TTCGGTCCCAGGGCTGGCACTCTGTCGATACCCCACCGAGACCCCATTGGGGCCAATACGCCCGCGTTTC
TTCCTTTTCCCCACCCCACCCCCCAAGTTCGGGTGAAGGCCCAGGGCTCGCAGCCAACGTCGGGGCGGCA
GGCCCTGCCATAGCCTCAGGTTACTCATATATACTTTAGATTGATTTAAAACTTCATTTTTAATTTAAAA
GGATCTAGGTGAAGATCCTTTTTGATAATCTCATGACCAAAATCCCTTAACGTGAGTTTTCGTTCCACTG
AGCGTCAGACCCCGTAGAAAAGATCAAAGGATCTTCTTGAGATCCTTTTTTTCTGCGCGTAATCTGCTGC
TTGCAAACAAAAAAACCACCGCTACCAGCGGTGGTTTGTTTGCCGGATCAAGAGCTACCAACTCTTTTTC
CGAAGGTAACTGGCTTCAGCAGAGCGCAGATACCAAATACTGTTCTTCTAGTGTAGCCGTAGTTAGGCCA
CCACTTCAAGAACTCTGTAGCACCGCCTACATACCTCGCTCTGCTAATCCTGTTACCAGTGGCTGCTGCC
AGTGGCGATAAGTCGTGTCTTACCGGGTTGGACTCAAGACGATAGTTACCGGATAAGGCGCAGCGGTCGG
GCTGAACGGGGGGTTCGTGCACACAGCCCAGCTTGGAGCGAACGACCTACACCGAACTGAGATACCTACA
GCGTGAGCTATGAGAAAGCGCCACGCTTCCCGAAGGGAGAAAGGCGGACAGGTATCCGGTAAGCGGCAGG
GTCGGAACAGGAGAGCGCACGAGGGAGCTTCCAGGGGGAAACGCCTGGTATCTTTATAGTCCTGTCGGGT
TTCGCCACCTCTGACTTGAGCGTCGATTTTTGTGATGCTCGTCAGGGGGGCGGAGCCTATGGAAAAACGC
CAGCAACGCGGCCTTTTTACGGTTCCTGGCCTTTTGCTGGCCTTTTGCTCACATGTTCTTTCCTGCGTTA
TCCCCTGATTCTGTGGATAACCGTATT
